Addgene plasmid #247291: NSK477 SFFV-mCherry-SGc(Smn2ex7.os13-72bp.lowBG.16bp loop)cSG-EGFP-(3xMS2) (FLP-IN)
Purpose: Low baseline modulADAR sensor for SMN exon 7
Depositing lab: Xiaojing Gao. Depositing organization: Stanford University. Publication: Sequence-Independent RNA Sensing in Living Mammalian Cells. Kolber NS, Kaseniit KE, Lanz TV, Robinson WH, Gao XJ. bioRxiv [Preprint]. 2025 Sep 18:2025.09.18.677213. doi: 10.1101/2025.09.18.677213. PubMed 41000785.
Backbone
  Vector backbone: FLP-IN
  Vector type: Mammalian Expression
Growth in bacteria
  Bacterial resistance: Ampicillin, 100 μg/mL
  Growth temperature: 37°C
  Growth strain: DH5alpha
  Copy number: High Copy
Gene/Insert
  Gene/Insert name: mCherry-Smn2ex7.os13-72bp.lowBG.16bp loop-EGFP
  Species: Synthetic
  Mutation: WT
  Promoter: SFFV
  Cloning method: Unknown
Terms and licenses: Academic/Nonprofit Terms; Industry Terms: Not Available to Industry
How to cite: NSK477 SFFV-mCherry-SGc(Smn2ex7.os13-72bp.lowBG.16bp loop)cSG-EGFP-(3xMS2) (FLP-IN) was a gift from Xiaojing Gao (Addgene plasmid # 247291 ; http://n2t.net/addgene:247291 ; RRID:Addgene_247291)
