[The description below was written by a language model from this plasmid's Addgene catalogue record and pLannotate feature annotations shown in this document.]
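Description:
NSK477 SFFV-mCherry-SGc(Smn2ex7.os13-72bp.lowBG.16bp loop)cSG-EGFP-(3xMS2) (FLP-IN) is a 6.7 kb mammalian expression plasmid built on a Flp-In-type backbone. It is described as a low-baseline "modulADAR" RNA sensor for SMN exon 7. In bacteria it is maintained at high copy through a ColE1/pUC origin and selected with ampicillin (AmpR under its own bla promoter). Remnants of an f1 origin and of lac regulatory sequences are also present. For mammalian cells, the backbone carries a single FRT site immediately upstream of a hygromycin resistance coding sequence followed by an SV40 poly(A) signal. No complete promoter is annotated in front of HygR. This matches the standard Flp-In design, in which FLP-mediated recombination into a genomic FRT landing pad places the marker behind a resident promoter, so hygromycin resistance reports correct single-copy integration.

The payload is one transcription unit driven by the SFFV LTR promoter and terminated by the bGH poly(A) signal. It encodes mCherry, a partial F2A peptide annotation, an unannotated interval of a few hundred bases, and then EGFP. Judging from the construct name, this interval holds the synthetic sensor element: a 72 bp sequence directed at Smn2 exon 7, with a 16 bp loop and flanking linker/2A-type sequences. The name also indicates three MS2 hairpins, presumably in the unannotated region between EGFP and the poly(A) signal. In ADAR-based sensors generally, mCherry reports constitutive expression for normalisation. EGFP translation depends on ADAR editing of a stop codon in the sensor once it pairs with the target RNA. The record does not spell out this mechanism or the role of the MS2 sites for this plasmid. It is suited to making stable reporter lines for detecting SMN exon 7-containing transcripts in living cells.
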