Features (pLannotate 1.2.2; 20 found; start..end, strand, type, name):
    176..583     +  promoter       SFFV promoter: spleen focus-forming virus long terminal repeat (LTR) promoter
    597..1304    +  CDS            mCherry: mCherry is a basic (constitutively fluorescent) red fluorescent protein published in 2004, derived from Discosoma sp.. It is reported to be a very rapidly-maturing monomer with low acid sensitivity.
   1350..1408    +  CDS            F2A (fragment): 2A peptide from foot-and-mouth disease virus polyprotein Eukaryotic ribosomes fail to insert a peptide bond between the Gly and Pro residues, yielding separate polypeptides.
   1674..2387    +  CDS            EGFP: EGFP is a basic (constitutively fluorescent) green fluorescent protein published in 1996, derived from Aequorea victoria. It is reported to be a rapidly-maturing weak dimer with moderate acid sensitivity.
   2565..2789    +  polyA_signal   bGH poly(A) signal: bovine growth hormone polyadenylation signal
   2805..2828    +  polyA_signal   bGH poly(A) signal (fragment): bovine growth hormone polyadenylation signal
   2832..2853    +  promoter       SV40 promoter (fragment): SV40 enhancer and early promoter
   2874..3107    +  rep_origin     f1 ori (fragment) (sequence partly withheld): f1 bacteriophage origin of replication; arrow indicates direction of (+) strand synthesis
   3112..3159    +  protein_bind   FRT: FLP-mediated recombination occurs in the 8-bp core sequence TCTAGAAA (Turan and Bode, 2011). FLP recombinase from the Saccharomyces cerevisiae 2μ plasmid
   3167..4189    +  CDS            HygR: aminoglycoside phosphotransferase from E. coli; aph(4)-Ia; confers resistance to hygromycin
   4199..4324    +  CDS            ble (fragment): BLE_KLEPN - Experimental evidence at protein level: Swiss-Prot protein existence level 1. Binding protein with a strong affinity to the bleomycin family of antibiotics. Binds to CL990; an antimitotic-antibiotic compound. From Klebsiella pneumoniae.
   4319..4440    +  polyA_signal   SV40 poly(A) signal: SV40 polyadenylation signal
   4513..4529    -  protein_bind   lac operator: The lac repressor binds to the lac operator to inhibit transcription in E. coli. This inhibition can be relieved by adding lactose or isopropyl-β-D-thiogalactopyranoside (IPTG). lac repressor encoded by lacI
   4537..4567    -  promoter       lac promoter: promoter for the E. coli lac operon
   4582..4603    -  protein_bind   CAP binding site: CAP binding activates transcription in the presence of cAMP. E. coli catabolite activator protein
   4616..4708    -  CDS            lacI (fragment): lac repressor; lacI; The lac repressor binds to the lac operator to inhibit transcription in E. coli. This inhibition can be relieved by adding lactose or isopropyl-β-D-thiogalactopyranoside (IPTG).
   4891..5479    -  rep_origin     ori: high-copy-number ColE1/pMB1/pBR322/pUC origin of replication
   5650..6510    -  CDS            AmpR: β-lactamase; bla; confers resistance to ampicillin, carbenicillin, and related antibiotics
   6511..6615    -  promoter       AmpR promoter: bla
   6674..5       -  misc_feature   bom (fragment) (across the origin): basis of mobility region from pBR322
>Addgene plasmid #247291 | NSK477 SFFV-mCherry-SGc(Smn2ex7.os13-72bp.lowBG.16bp loop)cSG-EGFP-(3xMS2) (FLP-IN) | addgene full sequence | sequence record 490833 | Addgene NGS Result
AGTATCTGCTCCCTGCTTGTGTGTTGGAGGTCGCTGAGTAGTGCGCGAGCAAAATTTAAGCTACAACAAG
GCAAGGCTTGACCGACAATTGCCGATAAAATAAAAGATTTTATTTAGTCTCCAGAAAAAGGGGGGAATGA
AAGACCCCACCTGTAGGTTTGGCAAGCTAGCTGCAGTAACGCCATTTTGCAAGGCATGGAAAAATACCAA
ACCAAGAATAGAGAAGTTCAGATCAAGGGCGGGTACATGAAAATAGCTAACGTTGGGCCAAACAGGATAT
CTGCGGTGAGCAGTTTCGGCCCCGGCCCGGGGCCAAGAACAGATGGTCACCGCAGTTTCGGCCCCGGCCC
GAGGCCAAGAACAGATGGTCCCCAGATATGGCCCAACCCTCAGCAGTTTCTTAAGACCCATCAGATGTTT
CCAGGCTCCCCCAAGGACCTGAAATGACCCTGCGCCTTATTTGAATTAACCAATCAGCCTGCTTCTCGCT
TCTGTTCGCGCGCTTCTGCTTCCCGAGCTCTATAAAAGAGCTCACAACCCCTCACTCGGCGCGCCAGTCC
TCCGACAGACTGAGTCGCCCGGGAAGCTTCGCCACCATGGTGAGCAAGGGCGAGGAGGATAACATGGCCA
TCATCAAGGAGTTCATGCGCTTCAAGGTGCACATGGAGGGCTCCGTGAACGGCCACGAGTTCGAGATCGA
GGGCGAGGGCGAGGGCCGCCCCTACGAGGGCACCCAGACCGCCAAGCTGAAGGTGACCAAGGGTGGCCCC
CTGCCCTTCGCCTGGGACATCCTGTCCCCTCAGTTCATGTACGGCTCCAAGGCCTACGTGAAGCACCCCG
CCGACATTCCCGACTACTTGAAGCTGTCCTTCCCCGAGGGCTTCAAGTGGGAGCGCGTGATGAACTTCGA
GGACGGCGGCGTGGTGACCGTGACCCAGGACTCCTCCCTGCAGGACGGCGAGTTCATCTACAAGGTGAAG
CTGCGCGGCACCAACTTCCCCTCCGACGGCCCCGTAATGCAGAAGAAGACCATGGGCTGGGAGGCCTCCT
CCGAGCGGATGTACCCCGAGGACGGCGCCCTGAAGGGCGAGATCAAGCAGAGGCTGAAGCTGAAGGACGG
CGGCCACTACGACGCTGAGGTCAAGACCACCTACAAGGCCAAGAAGCCCGTGCAGCTGCCCGGCGCCTAC
AACGTCAACATCAAGTTGGACATCACCTCCCACAACGAGGACTACACCATCGTGGAACAGTACGAACGCG
CCGAGGGCCGCCACTCCACCGGCGGCATGGACGAGCTGTACAAGAGCGACGCGTTGGAAGCCAGACACAA
ACAGAAAATTGTGGCTCCGGTGAAACAGACTTTGAATTTTGACCTTCTGAAGCTGGCGGGAGACGTCGAG
TCCAACCCCGGTCCCGGTACCGGATCCAGCATTTCTCCTTATATTGAAGGAATGCGAGCACCTTGGCATA
TGCGACGGCCATGGAAGGTGCTCGCATTCCTTTCATAGCCGTCTGTTATGTCCTTCTTTTTGATTTTGTC
TAAAACCCATATAATAACCGGTACTAGTGAGGCACGGCATAAGCAAAAGATCGTAGCCCCAGTAAAGCAA
ACACTCAACTTCGATCTACTCAAACTCGCAGGTGATGTGGAATCTAATCCAGGACCCTCGAGTGTCTCAA
AGGGCGAGGAACTTTTTACGGGCGTTGTTCCGATCCTCGTCGAATTGGACGGGGACGTTAATGGGCATAA
ATTCTCAGTTAGTGGTGAGGGTGAGGGGGACGCGACATATGGGAAACTTACGCTGAAGTTCATATGTACC
ACCGGAAAATTGCCAGTGCCGTGGCCTACTCTCGTCACCACCCTGACATATGGTGTTCAGTGTTTTAGCC
GGTATCCAGACCATATGAAACAGCACGATTTTTTTAAATCCGCTATGCCTGAAGGTTACGTACAGGAGCG
AACGATATTTTTTAAAGACGACGGAAACTACAAAACTAGAGCCGAGGTAAAATTCGAGGGTGACACTCTC
GTGAACCGGATCGAACTGAAGGGCATAGATTTTAAGGAGGATGGCAATATACTGGGCCACAAGCTCGAAT
ACAACTATAATTCTCATAATGTCTATATCATGGCGGACAAACAGAAAAACGGCATCAAGGTAAACTTTAA
AATCCGACACAATATTGAGGACGGCTCTGTCCAGCTTGCGGACCATTACCAACAGAACACGCCGATAGGG
GATGGTCCAGTACTTCTCCCTGATAATCACTATTTGTCTACTCAGTCAGCTCTTAGCAAGGACCCAAACG
AAAAACGGGATCACATGGTCCTTCTTGAGTTCGTCACTGCGGCTGGGATAACACTCGGGATGGACGAACT
GTATAAGTAGGCCGGAGGGCCCACGTACACCATCAGGGTACGTCTCAGACACCATCAGGGTCTGTCTGGT
ACAGCATCAGCGTACCATGGCCCGAACAAAAACTCATCTCAGAAGAGGATCTGAATAGCGCCGTCGACCA
TCATCATAATCATCATTGAGTTTAAACCCGCTGATCAGCCTCGACTGTGCCTTCTAGTTGCCAGCCATCT
GTTGTTTGCCCCTCCCCCGTGCCTTCCTTGACCCTGGAAGGTGCCACTCCCACTGTCCTTTCCTAATAAA
ATGAGGAAATTGCATCGCATTGTCTGAGTAGGTGTCATTCTATTCTGGGGGGTGGGGTGGGGCAGGACAG
CAAGGGGGAGGATTGGGAAGACAATAGCAGGCATGCTGGGGATGCGGTGGGCTCTATGGAGATCTATCGA
TGTTCTGGGGATGCGGTGGGCTCTATGGCTTCTGAGGCGGAAAGAACCAGCTGGGGCTCTAGGGGGTATC
CCC
[124 nt withheld, positions 2874-2997]
C
[91 nt withheld, positions 2999-3089]
AGGGTGATGGTTCACGTACCTAGAAGTTCCTATTCCGAAGTTCCTATTCTCTAGAAAGTATAGGAACTTC
CTTGGCCAAAAAGCCTGAACTCACCGCGACGTCTGTCGAGAAGTTTCTGATCGAAAAGTTCGACAGCGTC
TCCGACCTGATGCAGCTCTCGGAGGGCGAAGAATCTCGTGCTTTCAGCTTCGATGTAGGAGGGCGTGGAT
ATGTCCTGCGGGTAAATAGCTGCGCCGATGGTTTCTACAAAGATCGTTATGTTTATCGGCACTTTGCATC
GGCCGCGCTCCCGATTCCGGAAGTGCTTGACATTGGGGAATTCAGCGAGAGCCTGACCTATTGCATCTCC
CGCCGTGCACAGGGTGTCACGTTGCAAGACCTGCCTGAAACCGAACTGCCCGCTGTTCTGCAGCCGGTCG
CGGAGGCCATGGATGCGATCGCTGCGGCCGATCTTAGCCAGACGAGCGGGTTCGGCCCATTCGGACCGCA
AGGAATCGGTCAATACACTACATGGCGTGATTTCATATGCGCGATTGCTGATCCCCATGTGTATCACTGG
CAAACTGTGATGGACGACACCGTCAGTGCGTCCGTCGCGCAGGCTCTCGATGAGCTGATGCTTTGGGCCG
AGGACTGCCCCGAAGTCCGGCACCTCGTGCACGCGGATTTCGGCTCCAACAATGTCCTGACGGACAATGG
CCGCATAACAGCGGTCATTGACTGGAGCGAGGCGATGTTCGGGGATTCCCAATACGAGGTCGCCAACATC
TTCTTCTGGAGGCCGTGGTTGGCTTGTATGGAGCAGCAGACGCGCTACTTCGAGCGGAGGCATCCGGAGC
TTGCAGGATCGCCGCGGCTCCGGGCGTATATGCTCCGCATTGGTCTTGACCAACTCTATCAGAGCTTGGT
TGACGGCAATTTCGATGATGCAGCTTGGGCGCAGGGTCGATGCGACGCAATCGTCCGATCCGGAGCCGGG
ACTGTCGGGCGTACACAAATCGCCCGCAGAAGCGCGGCCGTCTGGACCGATGGCTGTGTAGAAGTACTCG
CCGATAGTGGAAACCGACGCCCCAGCACTCGTCCGAGGGCAAAGGAATAGCACGTACTACGAGATTTCGA
TTCCACCGCCGCCTTCTATGAAAGGTTGGGCTTCGGAATCGTTTTCCGGGACGCCGGCTGGATGATCCTC
CAGCGCGGGGATCTCATGCTGGAGTTCTTCGCCCACCCCAACTTGTTTATTGCAGCTTATAATGGTTACA
AATAAAGCAATAGCATCACAAATTTCACAAATAAAGCATTTTTTTCACTGCATTCTAGTTGTGGTTTGTC
CAAACTCATCAATGTATCTTATCATGTCTGTATACCGTCGACCTCTAGCTAGAGCTTGGCGTAATCATGG
TCATAGCTGTTTCCTGTGTGAAATTGTTATCCGCTCACAATTCCACACAACATACGAGCCGGAAGCATAA
AGTGTAAAGCCTGGGGTGCCTAATGAGTGAGCTAACTCACATTAATTGCGTTGCGCTCACTGCCCGCTTT
CCAGTCGGGAAACCTGTCGTGCCAGCTGCATTAATGAATCGGCCAACGCGCGGGGAGAGGCGGTTTGCGT
ATTGGGCGCTCTTCCGCTTCCTCGCTCACTGACTCGCTGCGCTCGGTCGTTCGGCTGCGGCGAGCGGTAT
CAGCTCACTCAAAGGCGGTAATACGGTTATCCACAGAATCAGGGGATAACGCAGGAAAGAACATGTGAGC
AAAAGGCCAGCAAAAGGCCAGGAACCGTAAAAAGGCCGCGTTGCTGGCGTTTTTCCATAGGCTCCGCCCC
CCTGACGAGCATCACAAAAATCGACGCTCAAGTCAGAGGTGGCGAAACCCGACAGGACTATAAAGATACC
AGGCGTTTCCCCCTGGAAGCTCCCTCGTGCGCTCTCCTGTTCCGACCCTGCCGCTTACCGGATACCTGTC
CGCCTTTCTCCCTTCGGGAAGCGTGGCGCTTTCTCATAGCTCACGCTGTAGGTATCTCAGTTCGGTGTAG
GTCGTTCGCTCCAAGCTGGGCTGTGTGCACGAACCCCCCGTTCAGCCCGACCGCTGCGCCTTATCCGGTA
ACTATCGTCTTGAGTCCAACCCGGTAAGACACGACTTATCGCCACTGGCAGCAGCCACTGGTAACAGGAT
TAGCAGAGCGAGGTATGTAGGCGGTGCTACAGAGTTCTTGAAGTGGTGGCCTAACTACGGCTACACTAGA
AGAACAGTATTTGGTATCTGCGCTCTGCTGAAGCCAGTTACCTTCGGAAAAAGAGTTGGTAGCTCTTGAT
CCGGCAAACAAACCACCGCTGGTAGCGGTGGTTTTTTTGTTTGCAAGCAGCAGATTACGCGCAGAAAAAA
AGGATCTCAAGAAGATCCTTTGATCTTTTCTACGGGGTCTGACGCTCAGTGGAACGAAAACTCACGTTAA
GGGATTTTGGTCATGAGATTATCAAAAAGGATCTTCACCTAGATCCTTTTAAATTAAAAATGAAGTTTTA
AATCAATCTAAAGTATATATGAGTAAACTTGGTCTGACAGTTACCAATGCTTAATCAGTGAGGCACCTAT
CTCAGCGATCTGTCTATTTCGTTCATCCATAGTTGCCTGACTCCCCGTCGTGTAGATAACTACGATACGG
GAGGGCTTACCATCTGGCCCCAGTGCTGCAATGATACCGCGAGACCCACGCTCACCGGCTCCAGATTTAT
CAGCAATAAACCAGCCAGCCGGAAGGGCCGAGCGCAGAAGTGGTCCTGCAACTTTATCCGCCTCCATCCA
GTCTATTAATTGTTGCCGGGAAGCTAGAGTAAGTAGTTCGCCAGTTAATAGTTTGCGCAACGTTGTTGCC
ATTGCTACAGGCATCGTGGTGTCACGCTCGTCGTTTGGTATGGCTTCATTCAGCTCCGGTTCCCAACGAT
CAAGGCGAGTTACATGATCCCCCATGTTGTGCAAAAAAGCGGTTAGCTCCTTCGGTCCTCCGATCGTTGT
CAGAAGTAAGTTGGCCGCAGTGTTATCACTCATGGTTATGGCAGCACTGCATAATTCTCTTACTGTCATG
CCATCCGTAAGATGCTTTTCTGTGACTGGTGAGTACTCAACCAAGTCATTCTGAGAATAGTGTATGCGGC
GACCGAGTTGCTCTTGCCCGGCGTCAATACGGGATAATACCGCGCCACATAGCAGAACTTTAAAAGTGCT
CATCATTGGAAAACGTTCTTCGGGGCGAAAACTCTCAAGGATCTTACCGCTGTTGAGATCCAGTTCGATG
TAACCCACTCGTGCACCCAACTGATCTTCAGCATCTTTTACTTTCACCAGCGTTTCTGGGTGAGCAAAAA
CAGGAAGGCAAAATGCCGCAAAAAAGGGAATAAGGGCGACACGGAAATGTTGAATACTCATACTCTTCCT
TTTTCAATATTATTGAAGCATTTATCAGGGTTATTGTCTCATGAGCGGATACATATTTGAATGTATTTAG
AAAAATAAACAAATAGGGGTTCCGCGCACATTTCCCCGAAAAGTGCCACCTGACGTCGACGGATCGGGAG
ATCTCCCGATCCCCTATGGTGCACTCTCAGTACAATCTGCTCTGATGCCGCATAGTTAAGCC
